Addgene plasmid #76198: ERBB4 gRNA (BRDN0001162324)
Purpose: 3rd generation lentiviral gRNA plasmid targeting human ERBB4
Depositing lab: John Doench & David Root. Depositing organization: Broad Institute. Publication: Optimized sgRNA design to maximize activity and minimize off-target effects of CRISPR-Cas9. Doench JG, Fusi N, Sullender M, Hegde M, Vaimberg EW, Donovan KF, Smith I, Tothova Z, Wilen C, Orchard R, Virgin HW, Listgarten J, Root DE. Nat Biotechnol. 2016 Jan 18. doi: 10.1038/nbt.3437. PubMed 26780180.
Backbone
  Vector backbone: lentiGuide-Puro
  Backbone manufacturer: Zhang Lab (Addgene plasmid # 52963)
  Vector type: Mammalian Expression, Lentiviral, CRISPR
  Selectable markers: Puromycin
Growth in bacteria
  Bacterial resistance: Ampicillin, 100 μg/mL
  Growth temperature: 37°C
  Growth strain: DH5alpha
  Copy number: High Copy
Gene/Insert
  Gene/Insert name: ERBB4
  gRNA/shRNA sequence: ATAGAGTACTCTTCCACCAA
  Species: H. sapiens (human)
  GenBank ID: NM_001042599.1
  Entrez Gene: ERBB4 (a.k.a. ALS19, HER4, p180erbB4)
  Promoter: hU6
  Cloning method: Unknown
  Sequencing primers: 5′ U6-F; 3′ pS2-R
Terms and licenses: Academic/Nonprofit Terms; Industry Terms: Not Available to Industry
Depositor comments: The gRNA was designed to target the following Genbank reference sequence(s): NM_001042599.1,NM_005235.2. Note that this plasmid does NOT contain Cas9. It should be used in conjunction with lentiCas9-Blast (Addgene #52962) or otherwise with cell lines already expressing Cas9. Browse the full kinome gRNA library at http://www.addgene.org/pooled-library/broadgpp-human-kinome/ or visit http://www.broadinstitute.org/rnai/public/ for detailed protocols and information.
How to cite: ERBB4 gRNA (BRDN0001162324) was a gift from John Doench & David Root (Addgene plasmid # 76198 ; http://n2t.net/addgene:76198 ; RRID:Addgene_76198)
