[The description below was written by a language model from this plasmid's Addgene catalogue record and pLannotate feature annotations shown in this document.]
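Description:
ERBB4 gRNA (BRDN0001162324) is a third-generation lentiviral guide RNA plasmid built on the lentiGuide-Puro backbone and designed to target human ERBB4 (also known as HER4), a receptor tyrosine kinase gene. It is maintained in E. coli as a high-copy plasmid through a ColE1/pUC-type origin with ampicillin resistance (β-lactamase), and it also carries an f1 origin and an SV40 origin outside the viral cassette. The annotated sequence is about 8.3 kb.

The transfer cassette is driven by an RSV promoter fused to a truncated HIV-1 5' LTR, which makes genomic RNA production Tat-independent. This is followed by the Ψ packaging signal with a partial gag region, the Rev response element for Rev-dependent nuclear export, and a cPPT/CTS. A self-inactivating ΔU3 3' LTR closes the cassette, so the integrated provirus lacks LTR promoter activity. Within this frame, a human U6 RNA polymerase III promoter drives a 20-nucleotide ERBB4-specific spacer joined to the Streptococcus pyogenes Cas9 guide RNA scaffold. Downstream, an EF-1α core promoter with its intron A expresses puromycin N-acetyltransferase for selection of transduced mammalian cells, and a WPRE enhances transcript expression.

The plasmid does not encode Cas9, so it must be paired with a separate Cas9 lentiviral vector or used in cells that already express Cas9. The guide was designed against two ERBB4 reference transcripts. It belongs to a human kinome gRNA collection, which supports its use for CRISPR knockout of ERBB4 either individually or in screening contexts.
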