Features (pLannotate 1.2.2; 29 found; start..end, strand, type, name):
     14..80      +  CDS            small t antigen (fragment): SV40 (simian virus 40) small t antigen
    106..317     +  promoter       EF-1α core promoter: core promoter for human elongation factor EF-1α
    318..1256    +  intron         EF-1α intron A: intron upstream of the start codon of human EF-1α
   1278..1877    +  CDS            PuroR (fragment): puromycin N-acetyltransferase; pac from Streptomyces; confers resistance to puromycin
   1893..2481    +  misc_feature   WPRE: woodchuck hepatitis virus posttranscriptional regulatory element
   2532..2551    +  misc_feature   cPPT/CTS (fragment): central polypurine tract and central termination sequence of HIV-1
   2553..2786    +  LTR            3' LTR (ΔU3): self-inactivating 3' long terminal repeat (LTR) from HIV-1
   2864..2985    +  polyA_signal   SV40 poly(A) signal: SV40 polyadenylation signal
   3025..3160    +  rep_origin     SV40 ori: SV40 origin of replication
   3181..3199    -  promoter       T7 promoter: promoter for bacteriophage T7 RNA polymerase
   3207..3362    +  CDS            lacZα (fragment): LacZα fragment of β-galactosidase; lacZ fragment
   3367..3795    +  rep_origin     f1 ori (sequence partly withheld): f1 bacteriophage origin of replication; arrow indicates direction of (+) strand synthesis
   3848..3952    +  promoter       AmpR promoter: bla
   3953..4813    +  CDS            AmpR: β-lactamase; bla; confers resistance to ampicillin, carbenicillin, and related antibiotics
   4984..5572    +  rep_origin     ori: high-copy-number ColE1/pMB1/pBR322/pUC origin of replication
   5755..5847    +  CDS            lacI (fragment): lac repressor; lacI; The lac repressor binds to the lac operator to inhibit transcription in E. coli. This inhibition can be relieved by adding lactose or isopropyl-β-D-thiogalactopyranoside (IPTG).
   5860..5881    +  protein_bind   CAP binding site: CAP binding activates transcription in the presence of cAMP. E. coli catabolite activator protein
   5896..5926    +  promoter       lac promoter: promoter for the E. coli lac operon
   5934..5950    +  protein_bind   lac operator: The lac repressor binds to the lac operator to inhibit transcription in E. coli. This inhibition can be relieved by adding lactose or isopropyl-β-D-thiogalactopyranoside (IPTG). lac repressor encoded by lacI
   5995..6013    +  promoter       T3 promoter: promoter for bacteriophage T3 RNA polymerase
   6041..6267    +  promoter       RSV promoter: Rous sarcoma virus enhancer/promoter
   6268..6448    +  LTR            5' LTR (truncated): truncated 5' long terminal repeat (LTR) from HIV-1
   6495..6620    +  misc_feature   HIV-1 Ψ: packaging signal of human immunodeficiency virus type 1
   6604..6967    +  CDS            HIV-1 gag (fragment): gag protein from human immunodeficiency virus 1; gag
   7113..7346    +  misc_feature   RRE: The Rev response element (RRE) of HIV-1 allows for Rev-dependent mRNA export from the nucleus to the cytoplasm.
   7723..7749    +  CDS            Rev (fragment): human immunodeficiency virus 1 (HIV-1) Rev protein; rev; enhances nuclear export of unspliced and incompletely spliced viral mRNAs
   7753..7993    +  promoter       U6 promoter: RNA polymerase III promoter for human U6 snRNA
   8023..8098    +  misc_RNA       gRNA scaffold: guide RNA scaffold for the Streptococcus pyogenes CRISPR/Cas9 system
   8154..8271    +  misc_feature   cPPT/CTS: central polypurine tract and central termination sequence of HIV-1
>Addgene plasmid #76198 | ERBB4 gRNA (BRDN0001162324) | addgene full sequence | sequence record 185374 | Addgene Assembled Sequence
CCCGGGTGCAAAGATGGATAAAGTTTTAAACAGAGAGGAATCTTTGCAGCTAATGGACCTTCTAGGTCTT
GAAAGGAGTGGGAATTGGCTCCGGTGCCCGTCAGTGGGCAGAGCGCACATCGCCCACAGTCCCCGAGAAG
TTGGGGGGAGGGGTCGGCAATTGATCCGGTGCCTAGAGAAGGTGGCGCGGGGTAAACTGGGAAAGTGATG
TCGTGTACTGGCTCCGCCTTTTTCCCGAGGGTGGGGGAGAACCGTATATAAGTGCAGTAGTCGCCGTGAA
CGTTCTTTTTCGCAACGGGTTTGCCGCCAGAACACAGGTAAGTGCCGTGTGTGGTTCCCGCGGGCCTGGC
CTCTTTACGGGTTATGGCCCTTGCGTGCCTTGAATTACTTCCACCTGGCTGCAGTACGTGATTCTTGATC
CCGAGCTTCGGGTTGGAAGTGGGTGGGAGAGTTCGAGGCCTTGCGCTTAAGGAGCCCCTTCGCCTCGTGC
TTGAGTTGAGGCCTGGCCTGGGCGCTGGGGCCGCCGCGTGCGAATCTGGTGGCACCTTCGCGCCTGTCTC
GCTGCTTTCGATAAGTCTCTAGCCATTTAAAATTTTTGATGACCTGCTGCGACGCTTTTTTTCTGGCAAG
ATAGTCTTGTAAATGCGGGCCAAGATCTGCACACTGGTATTTCGGTTTTTGGGGCCGCGGGCGGCGACGG
GGCCCGTGCGTCCCAGCGCACATGTTCGGCGAGGCGGGGCCTGCGAGCGCGGCCACCGAGAATCGGACGG
GGGTAGTCTCAAGCTGGCCGGCCTGCTCTGGTGCCTGGCCTCGCGCCGCCGTGTATCGCCCCGCCCTGGG
CGGCAAGGCTGGCCCGGTCGGCACCAGTTGCGTGAGCGGAAAGATGGCCGCTTCCCGGCCCTGCTGCAGG
GAGCTCAAAATGGAGGACGCGGCGCTCGGGAGAGCGGGCGGGTGAGTCACCCACACAAAGGAAAAGGGCC
TTTCCGTCCTCAGCCGTCGCTTCATGTGACTCCACGGAGTACCGGGCGCCGTCCAGGCACCTCGATTAGT
TCTCGAGCTTTTGGAGTACGTCGTCTTTAGGTTGGGGGGAGGGGTTTTATGCGATGGAGTTTCCCCACAC
TGAGTGGGTGGAGACTGAAGTTAGGCCAGCTTGGCACTTGATGTAATTCTCCTTGGAATTTGCCCTTTTT
GAGTTTGGATCTTGGTTCATTCTCAAGCCTCAGACAGTGGTTCAAAGTTTTTTTCTTCCATTTCAGGTGT
CGTGACGTACGGCCACCATGACCGAGTACAAGCCCACGGTGCGCCTCGCCACCCGCGACGACGTCCCCAG
GGCCGTACGCACCCTCGCCGCCGCGTTCGCCGACTACCCCGCCACGCGCCACACCGTCGATCCGGACCGC
CACATCGAGCGGGTCACCGAGCTGCAAGAACTCTTCCTCACGCGCGTCGGGCTCGACATCGGCAAGGTGT
GGGTCGCGGACGACGGCGCCGCCGTGGCGGTCTGGACCACGCCGGAGAGCGTCGAAGCGGGGGCGGTGTT
CGCCGAGATCGGCCCGCGCATGGCCGAGTTGAGCGGTTCCCGGCTGGCCGCGCAGCAACAGATGGAAGGC
CTCCTGGCGCCGCACCGGCCCAAGGAGCCCGCGTGGTTCCTGGCCACCGTCGGAGTCTCGCCCGACCACC
AGGGCAAGGGTCTGGGCAGCGCCGTCGTGCTCCCCGGAGTGGAGGCGGCCGAGCGCGCCGGGGTGCCCGC
CTTCCTGGAGACCTCCGCGCCCCGCAACCTCCCCTTCTACGAGCGGCTCGGCTTCACCGTCACCGCCGAC
GTCGAGGTGCCCGAAGGACCGCGCACCTGGTGCATGACCCGCAAGCCCGGTGCCTGAACGCGTTAAGTCG
ACAATCAACCTCTGGATTACAAAATTTGTGAAAGATTGACTGGTATTCTTAACTATGTTGCTCCTTTTAC
GCTATGTGGATACGCTGCTTTAATGCCTTTGTATCATGCTATTGCTTCCCGTATGGCTTTCATTTTCTCC
TCCTTGTATAAATCCTGGTTGCTGTCTCTTTATGAGGAGTTGTGGCCCGTTGTCAGGCAACGTGGCGTGG
TGTGCACTGTGTTTGCTGACGCAACCCCCACTGGTTGGGGCATTGCCACCACCTGTCAGCTCCTTTCCGG
GACTTTCGCTTTCCCCCTCCCTATTGCCACGGCGGAACTCATCGCCGCCTGCCTTGCCCGCTGCTGGACA
GGGGCTCGGCTGTTGGGCACTGACAATTCCGTGGTGTTGTCGGGGAAATCATCGTCCTTTCCTTGGCTGC
TCGCCTGTGTTGCCACCTGGATTCTGCGCGGGACGTCCTTCTGCTACGTCCCTTCGGCCCTCAATCCAGC
GGACCTTCCTTCCCGCGGCCTGCTGCCGGCTCTGCGGCCTCTTCCGCGTCTTCGCCTTCGCCCTCAGACG
AGTCGGATCTCCCTTTGGGCCGCCTCCCCGCGTCGACTTTAAGACCAATGACTTACAAGGCAGCTGTAGA
TCTTAGCCACTTTTTAAAAGAAAAGGGGGGACTGGAAGGGCTAATTCACTCCCAACGAAGACAAGATCTG
CTTTTTGCTTGTACTGGGTCTCTCTGGTTAGACCAGATCTGAGCCTGGGAGCTCTCTGGCTAACTAGGGA
ACCCACTGCTTAAGCCTCAATAAAGCTTGCCTTGAGTGCTTCAAGTAGTGTGTGCCCGTCTGTTGTGTGA
CTCTGGTAACTAGAGATCCCTCAGACCCTTTTAGTCAGTGTGGAAAATCTCTAGCAGTACGTATAGTAGT
TCATGTCATCTTATTATTCAGTATTTATAACTTGCAAAGAAATGAATATCAGAGAGTGAGAGGAACTTGT
TTATTGCAGCTTATAATGGTTACAAATAAAGCAATAGCATCACAAATTTCACAAATAAAGCATTTTTTTC
ACTGCATTCTAGTTGTGGTTTGTCCAAACTCATCAATGTATCTTATCATGTCTGGCTCTAGCTATCCCGC
CCCTAACTCCGCCCATCCCGCCCCTAACTCCGCCCAGTTCCGCCCATTCTCCGCCCCATGGCTGACTAAT
TTTTTTTATTTATGCAGAGGCCGAGGCCGCCTCGGCCTCTGAGCTATTCCAGAAGTAGTGAGGAGGCTTT
TTTGGAGGCCTAGGGACGTACCCAATTCGCCCTATAGTGAGTCGTATTACGCGCGCTCACTGGCCGTCGT
TTTACAACGTCGTGACTGGGAAAACCCTGGCGTTACCCAACTTAATCGCCTTGCAGCACATCCCCCTTTC
GCCAGCTGGCGTAATAGCGAAGAGGCCCGCACCGATCGCCCTTCCCAACAGTTGCGCAGCCTGAATGGCG
AATGGG
[124 nt withheld, positions 3367-3490]
C
[91 nt withheld, positions 3492-3582]
A
[49 nt withheld, positions 3584-3632]
CCTTTGACGTTGGAGTCCACGTTCTTT
[37 nt withheld, positions 3660-3696]
ACCCTATCTCGGTCTATTCTTTTGATTTATAAGGGATTTTGCCGATTTCGGCCTATTGGTTAAAAAATGA
GCTGATTTAACAAAAATTTAACGCGAATTTTAACAAAATATTAACGCTTACAATTTAGGTGGCACTTTTC
GGGGAAATGTGCGCGGAACCCCTATTTGTTTATTTTTCTAAATACATTCAAATATGTATCCGCTCATGAG
ACAATAACCCTGATAAATGCTTCAATAATATTGAAAAAGGAAGAGTATGAGTATTCAACATTTCCGTGTC
GCCCTTATTCCCTTTTTTGCGGCATTTTGCCTTCCTGTTTTTGCTCACCCAGAAACGCTGGTGAAAGTAA
AAGATGCTGAAGATCAGTTGGGTGCACGAGTGGGTTACATCGAACTGGATCTCAACAGCGGTAAGATCCT
TGAGAGTTTTCGCCCCGAAGAACGTTTTCCAATGATGAGCACTTTTAAAGTTCTGCTATGTGGCGCGGTA
TTATCCCGTATTGACGCCGGGCAAGAGCAACTCGGTCGCCGCATACACTATTCTCAGAATGACTTGGTTG
AGTACTCACCAGTCACAGAAAAGCATCTTACGGATGGCATGACAGTAAGAGAATTATGCAGTGCTGCCAT
AACCATGAGTGATAACACTGCGGCCAACTTACTTCTGACAACGATCGGAGGACCGAAGGAGCTAACCGCT
TTTTTGCACAACATGGGGGATCATGTAACTCGCCTTGATCGTTGGGAACCGGAGCTGAATGAAGCCATAC
CAAACGACGAGCGTGACACCACGATGCCTGTAGCAATGGCAACAACGTTGCGCAAACTATTAACTGGCGA
ACTACTTACTCTAGCTTCCCGGCAACAATTAATAGACTGGATGGAGGCGGATAAAGTTGCAGGACCACTT
CTGCGCTCGGCCCTTCCGGCTGGCTGGTTTATTGCTGATAAATCTGGAGCCGGTGAGCGTGGGTCTCGCG
GTATCATTGCAGCACTGGGGCCAGATGGTAAGCCCTCCCGTATCGTAGTTATCTACACGACGGGGAGTCA
GGCAACTATGGATGAACGAAATAGACAGATCGCTGAGATAGGTGCCTCACTGATTAAGCATTGGTAACTG
TCAGACCAAGTTTACTCATATATACTTTAGATTGATTTAAAACTTCATTTTTAATTTAAAAGGATCTAGG
TGAAGATCCTTTTTGATAATCTCATGACCAAAATCCCTTAACGTGAGTTTTCGTTCCACTGAGCGTCAGA
CCCCGTAGAAAAGATCAAAGGATCTTCTTGAGATCCTTTTTTTCTGCGCGTAATCTGCTGCTTGCAAACA
AAAAAACCACCGCTACCAGCGGTGGTTTGTTTGCCGGATCAAGAGCTACCAACTCTTTTTCCGAAGGTAA
CTGGCTTCAGCAGAGCGCAGATACCAAATACTGTTCTTCTAGTGTAGCCGTAGTTAGGCCACCACTTCAA
GAACTCTGTAGCACCGCCTACATACCTCGCTCTGCTAATCCTGTTACCAGTGGCTGCTGCCAGTGGCGAT
AAGTCGTGTCTTACCGGGTTGGACTCAAGACGATAGTTACCGGATAAGGCGCAGCGGTCGGGCTGAACGG
GGGGTTCGTGCACACAGCCCAGCTTGGAGCGAACGACCTACACCGAACTGAGATACCTACAGCGTGAGCT
ATGAGAAAGCGCCACGCTTCCCGAAGGGAGAAAGGCGGACAGGTATCCGGTAAGCGGCAGGGTCGGAACA
GGAGAGCGCACGAGGGAGCTTCCAGGGGGAAACGCCTGGTATCTTTATAGTCCTGTCGGGTTTCGCCACC
TCTGACTTGAGCGTCGATTTTTGTGATGCTCGTCAGGGGGGCGGAGCCTATGGAAAAACGCCAGCAACGC
GGCCTTTTTACGGTTCCTGGCCTTTTGCTGGCCTTTTGCTCACATGTTCTTTCCTGCGTTATCCCCTGAT
TCTGTGGATAACCGTATTACCGCCTTTGAGTGAGCTGATACCGCTCGCCGCAGCCGAACGACCGAGCGCA
GCGAGTCAGTGAGCGAGGAAGCGGAAGAGCGCCCAATACGCAAACCGCCTCTCCCCGCGCGTTGGCCGAT
TCATTAATGCAGCTGGCACGACAGGTTTCCCGACTGGAAAGCGGGCAGTGAGCGCAACGCAATTAATGTG
AGTTAGCTCACTCATTAGGCACCCCAGGCTTTACACTTTATGCTTCCGGCTCGTATGTTGTGTGGAATTG
TGAGCGGATAACAATTTCACACAGGAAACAGCTATGACCATGATTACGCCAAGCGCGCAATTAACCCTCA
CTAAAGGGAACAAAAGCTGGAGCTGCAAGCTTAATGTAGTCTTATGCAATACTCTTGTAGTCTTGCAACA
TGGTAACGATGAGTTAGCAACATGCCTTACAAGGAGAGAAAAAGCACCGTGCATGCCGATTGGTGGAAGT
AAGGTGGTACGATCGTGCCTTATTAGGAAGGCAACAGACGGGTCTGACATGGATTGGACGAACCACTGAA
TTGCCGCATTGCAGAGATATTGTATTTAAGTGCCTAGCTCGATACATAAACGGGTCTCTCTGGTTAGACC
AGATCTGAGCCTGGGAGCTCTCTGGCTAACTAGGGAACCCACTGCTTAAGCCTCAATAAAGCTTGCCTTG
AGTGCTTCAAGTAGTGTGTGCCCGTCTGTTGTGTGACTCTGGTAACTAGAGATCCCTCAGACCCTTTTAG
TCAGTGTGGAAAATCTCTAGCAGTGGCGCCCGAACAGGGACTTGAAAGCGAAAGGGAAACCAGAGGAGCT
CTCTCGACGCAGGACTCGGCTTGCTGAAGCGCGCACGGCAAGAGGCGAGGGGCGGCGACTGGTGAGTACG
CCAAAAATTTTGACTAGCGGAGGCTAGAAGGAGAGAGATGGGTGCGAGAGCGTCAGTATTAAGCGGGGGA
GAATTAGATCGCGATGGGAAAAAATTCGGTTAAGGCCAGGGGGAAAGAAAAAATATAAATTAAAACATAT
AGTATGGGCAAGCAGGGAGCTAGAACGATTCGCAGTTAATCCTGGCCTGTTAGAAACATCAGAAGGCTGT
AGACAAATACTGGGACAGCTACAACCATCCCTTCAGACAGGATCAGAAGAACTTAGATCATTATATAATA
CAGTAGCAACCCTCTATTGTGTGCATCAAAGGATAGAGATAAAAGACACCAAGGAAGCTTTAGACAAGAT
AGAGGAAGAGCAAAACAAAAGTAAGACCACCGCACAGCAAGCGGCCGCTGATCTTCAGACCTGGAGGAGG
AGATATGAGGGACAATTGGAGAAGTGAATTATATAAATATAAAGTAGTAAAAATTGAACCATTAGGAGTA
GCACCCACCAAGGCAAAGAGAAGAGTGGTGCAGAGAGAAAAAAGAGCAGTGGGAATAGGAGCTTTGTTCC
TTGGGTTCTTGGGAGCAGCAGGAAGCACTATGGGCGCAGCGTCAATGACGCTGACGGTACAGGCCAGACA
ATTATTGTCTGGTATAGTGCAGCAGCAGAACAATTTGCTGAGGGCTATTGAGGCGCAACAGCATCTGTTG
CAACTCACAGTCTGGGGCATCAAGCAGCTCCAGGCAAGAATCCTGGCTGTGGAAAGATACCTAAAGGATC
AACAGCTCCTGGGGATTTGGGGTTGCTCTGGAAAACTCATTTGCACCACTGCTGTGCCTTGGAATGCTAG
TTGGAGTAATAAATCTCTGGAACAGATTTGGAATCACACGACCTGGATGGAGTGGGACAGAGAAATTAAC
AATTACACAAGCTTAATACACTCCTTAATTGAAGAATCGCAAAACCAGCAAGAAAAGAATGAACAAGAAT
TATTGGAATTAGATAAATGGGCAAGTTTGTGGAATTGGTTTAACATAACAAATTGGCTGTGGTATATAAA
ATTATTCATAATGATAGTAGGAGGCTTGGTAGGTTTAAGAATAGTTTTTGCTGTACTTTCTATAGTGAAT
AGAGTTAGGCAGGGATATTCACCATTATCGTTTCAGACCCACCTCCCAACCCCGAGGGGACCCAGAGAGG
GCCTATTTCCCATGATTCCTTCATATTTGCATATACGATACAAGGCTGTTAGAGAGATAATTAGAATTAA
TTTGACTGTAAACACAAAGATATTAGTACAAAATACGTGACGTAGAAAGTAATAATTTCTTGGGTAGTTT
GCAGTTTTAAAATTATGTTTTAAAATGGACTATCATATGCTTACCGTAACTTGAAAGTATTTCGATTTCT
TGGCTTTATATATCTTGTGGAAAGGACGAAACACCGATAGAGTACTCTTCCACCAAGTTTTAGAGCTAGA
AATAGCAAGTTAAAATAAGGCTAGTCCGTTATCAACTTGAAAAAGTGGCACCGAGTCGGTGCTTTTTTAA
GCTTGGCGTAACTAGATCTTGAGACAAATGGCAGTATTCATCCACAATTTTAAAAGAAAAGGGGGGATTG
GGGGGTACAGTGCAGGGGAAAGAATAGTAGACATAATAGCAACAGACATACAAACTAAAGAATTACAAAA
ACAAATTACAAAAATTCAAAATTTTCGGGTTTATTACAGGGACAGCAGAGATCCACTTTGGCGCCGGCTC
GAGGGGG
