>Addgene plasmid #76198 | ERBB4 gRNA (BRDN0001162324) | depositor partial sequence | sequence record 143658 | Target Sequence
ATAGAGTACTCTTCCACCAA
