>Addgene plasmid #76198 | ERBB4 gRNA (BRDN0001162324) | addgene partial sequence | sequence record 185373 | hU6-F
GTAGAAAGTAATAATTTCTTGGGTAGTTTGCAGTTTTAAAATTATGTTTTAAAATGGACTATCATATGCT
TACCGTAACTTGAAAGTATTTCGATTACTTGGCTTTATATATCTTGTGGAAAGGACGAAACACCGATAGA
GTACTCTTCCACCAAGTTTTAGAGCTAGAAATAGCAAGTTAAAATAAGGCTAGTCCGTTATCAACTTGAA
AAAGTGGCACCGAGTCGGTGCTTTTTTAAGCTTGGCGTAACTAGATCTTGAGACAAATGGCAGTATTCAT
CCACAATTTTAAAAGAAAAGGGGGGATTGGGGGGTACAGTGCAGGGGAAAGAATAGTAGACATAATAGCA
ACAGACATACAAACTAAAGAATTACAAAAACAAATTACAAAAATTCAAAATTTTCGGGTTTATTACAGGG
ACAGCAGAGATCCACTTTGGCGCCGGCTCGAGGGGGCCCGGGTGCAAAGATGGATAAAGTTTTAAACAGA
GAGGAATCTTTGCAGCTAATGGACCTTCTAGGTCTTGAAAGGAGTGGGAATTGGCTCCGGTGCCCGTCAG
TGGGCAGAGC
